>Addgene plasmid #132466 | pSOX13.1.0-gDNA | addgene full sequence | sequence record 267100 | Addgene NGS Result
TAGAGCTAGAAATAGCAAGTTAAAATAAGGCTAGTCCGTTATCAACTTGAAAAAGTGGCACCGAGTCGGT
GCTTTTTTGTTTTAGAGCTAGAAATAGCAAGTTAAAATAAGGCTAGTCCGTTTTTAGCGCGTGCGCCAAT
TCTGCAGACAAATGGCTCTAGAGGTACCCGTTACATAACTTACGGTAAATGGCCCGCCTGGCTGACCGCC
CAACGACCCCCGCCCATTGACGTCAATAGTAACGCCAATAGGGACTTTCCATTGACGTCAATGGGTGGAG
TATTTACGGTAAACTGCCCACTTGGCAGTACATCAAGTGTATCATATGCCAAGTACGCCCCCTATTGACG
TCAATGACGGTAAATGGCCCGCCTGGCATTGTGCCCAGTACATGACCTTATGGGACTTTCCTACTTGGCA
GTACATCTACGTATTAGTCATCGCTATTACCATGGTCGAGGTGAGCCCCACGTTCTGCTTCACTCTCCCC
ATCTCCCCCCCCTCCCCACCCCCAATTTTGTATTTATTTATTTTTTAATTATTTTGTGCAGCGATGGGGG
CGGGGGGGGGGGGGGGGCGCGCGCCAGGCGGGGCGGGGCGGGGCGAGGGGCGGGGCGGGGCGAGGCGGAG
AGGTGCGGCGGCAGCCAATCAGAGCGGCGCGCTCCGAAAGTTTCCTTTTATGGCGAGGCGGCGGCGGCGG
CGGCCCTATAAAAAGCGAAGCGCGCGGCGGGCGGGAGTCGCTGCGCGCTGCCTTCGCCCCGTGCCCCGCT
CCGCCGCCGCCTCGCGCCGCCCGCCCCGGCTCTGACTGACCGCGTTACTCCCACAGGTGAGCGGGCGGGA
CGGCCCTTCTCCTCCGGGCTGTAATTAGCTGAGCAAGAGGTAAGGGTTTAAGGGATGGTTGGTTGGTGGG
GTATTAATGTTTAATTACCTGGAGCACCTGCCTGAAATCACTTTTTTTCAGGTTGGACCGGTGCCACCAT
GGACTATAAGGACCACGACGGAGACTACAAGGATCATGATATTGATTACAAAGACGATGACGATAAGATG
GCCCCAAAGAAGAAGCGGAAGGTCGGTATCCACGGAGTCCCAGCAGCCGACAAGAAGTACAGCATCGGCC
TGGACATCGGCACCAACTCTGTGGGCTGGGCCGTGATCACCGACGAGTACAAGGTGCCCAGCAAGAAATT
CAAGGTGCTGGGCAACACCGACCGGCACAGCATCAAGAAGAACCTGATCGGAGCCCTGCTGTTCGACAGC
GGCGAAACAGCCGAGGCCACCCGGCTGAAGAGAACCGCCAGAAGAAGATACACCAGACGGAAGAACCGGA
TCTGCTATCTGCAAGAGATCTTCAGCAACGAGATGGCCAAGGTGGACGACAGCTTCTTCCACAGACTGGA
AGAGTCCTTCCTGGTGGAAGAGGATAAGAAGCACGAGCGGCACCCCATCTTCGGCAACATCGTGGACGAG
GTGGCCTACCACGAGAAGTACCCCACCATCTACCACCTGAGAAAGAAACTGGTGGACAGCACCGACAAGG
CCGACCTGCGGCTGATCTATCTGGCCCTGGCCCACATGATCAAGTTCCGGGGCCACTTCCTGATCGAGGG
CGACCTGAACCCCGACAACAGCGACGTGGACAAGCTGTTCATCCAGCTGGTGCAGACCTACAACCAGCTG
TTCGAGGAAAACCCCATCAACGCCAGCGGCGTGGACGCCAAGGCCATCCTGTCTGCCAGACTGAGCAAGA
GCAGACGGCTGGAAAATCTGATCGCCCAGCTGCCCGGCGAGAAGAAGAATGGCCTGTTCGGAAACCTGAT
TGCCCTGAGCCTGGGCCTGACCCCCAACTTCAAGAGCAACTTCGACCTGGCCGAGGATGCCAAACTGCAG
CTGAGCAAGGACACCTACGACGACGACCTGGACAACCTGCTGGCCCAGATCGGCGACCAGTACGCCGACC
TGTTTCTGGCCGCCAAGAACCTGTCCGACGCCATCCTGCTGAGCGACATCCTGAGAGTGAACACCGAGAT
CACCAAGGCCCCCCTGAGCGCCTCTATGATCAAGAGATACGACGAGCACCACCAGGACCTGACCCTGCTG
AAAGCTCTCGTGCGGCAGCAGCTGCCTGAGAAGTACAAAGAGATTTTCTTCGACCAGAGCAAGAACGGCT
ACGCCGGCTACATTGACGGCGGAGCCAGCCAGGAAGAGTTCTACAAGTTCATCAAGCCCATCCTGGAAAA
GATGGACGGCACCGAGGAACTGCTCGTGAAGCTGAACAGAGAGGACCTGCTGCGGAAGCAGCGGACCTTC
GACAACGGCAGCATCCCCCACCAGATCCACCTGGGAGAGCTGCACGCCATTCTGCGGCGGCAGGAAGATT
TTTACCCATTCCTGAAGGACAACCGGGAAAAGATCGAGAAGATCCTGACCTTCCGCATCCCCTACTACGT
GGGCCCTCTGGCCAGGGGAAACAGCAGATTCGCCTGGATGACCAGAAAGAGCGAGGAAACCATCACCCCC
TGGAACTTCGAGGAAGTGGTGGACAAGGGCGCTTCCGCCCAGAGCTTCATCGAGCGGATGACCAACTTCG
ATAAGAACCTGCCCAACGAGAAGGTGCTGCCCAAGCACAGCCTGCTGTACGAGTACTTCACCGTGTATAA
CGAGCTGACCAAAGTGAAATACGTGACCGAGGGAATGAGAAAGCCCGCCTTCCTGAGCGGCGAGCAGAAA
AAGGCCATCGTGGACCTGCTGTTCAAGACCAACCGGAAAGTGACCGTGAAGCAGCTGAAAGAGGACTACT
TCAAGAAAATCGAGTGCTTCGACTCCGTGGAAATCTCCGGCGTGGAAGATCGGTTCAACGCCTCCCTGGG
CACATACCACGATCTGCTGAAAATTATCAAGGACAAGGACTTCCTGGACAATGAGGAAAACGAGGACATT
CTGGAAGATATCGTGCTGACCCTGACACTGTTTGAGGACAGAGAGATGATCGAGGAACGGCTGAAAACCT
ATGCCCACCTGTTCGACGACAAAGTGATGAAGCAGCTGAAGCGGCGGAGATACACCGGCTGGGGCAGGCT
GAGCCGGAAGCTGATCAACGGCATCCGGGACAAGCAGTCCGGCAAGACAATCCTGGATTTCCTGAAGTCC
GACGGCTTCGCCAACAGAAACTTCATGCAGCTGATCCACGACGACAGCCTGACCTTTAAAGAGGACATCC
AGAAAGCCCAGGTGTCCGGCCAGGGCGATAGCCTGCACGAGCACATTGCCAATCTGGCCGGCAGCCCCGC
CATTAAGAAGGGCATCCTGCAGACAGTGAAGGTGGTGGACGAGCTCGTGAAAGTGATGGGCCGGCACAAG
CCCGAGAACATCGTGATCGAAATGGCCAGAGAGAACCAGACCACCCAGAAGGGACAGAAGAACAGCCGCG
AGAGAATGAAGCGGATCGAAGAGGGCATCAAAGAGCTGGGCAGCCAGATCCTGAAAGAACACCCCGTGGA
AAACACCCAGCTGCAGAACGAGAAGCTGTACCTGTACTACCTGCAGAATGGGCGGGATATGTACGTGGAC
CAGGAACTGGACATCAACCGGCTGTCCGACTACGATGTGGACCATATCGTGCCTCAGAGCTTTCTGAAGG
ACGACTCCATCGACAACAAGGTGCTGACCAGAAGCGACAAGAACCGGGGCAAGAGCGACAACGTGCCCTC
CGAAGAGGTCGTGAAGAAGATGAAGAACTACTGGCGGCAGCTGCTGAACGCCAAGCTGATTACCCAGAGA
AAGTTCGACAATCTGACCAAGGCCGAGAGAGGCGGCCTGAGCGAACTGGATAAGGCCGGCTTCATCAAGA
GACAGCTGGTGGAAACCCGGCAGATCACAAAGCACGTGGCACAGATCCTGGACTCCCGGATGAACACTAA
GTACGACGAGAATGACAAGCTGATCCGGGAAGTGAAAGTGATCACCCTGAAGTCCAAGCTGGTGTCCGAT
TTCCGGAAGGATTTCCAGTTTTACAAAGTGCGCGAGATCAACAACTACCACCACGCCCACGACGCCTACC
TGAACGCCGTCGTGGGAACCGCCCTGATCAAAAAGTACCCTAAGCTGGAAAGCGAGTTCGTGTACGGCGA
CTACAAGGTGTACGACGTGCGGAAGATGATCGCCAAGAGCGAGCAGGAAATCGGCAAGGCTACCGCCAAG
TACTTCTTCTACAGCAACATCATGAACTTTTTCAAGACCGAGATTACCCTGGCCAACGGCGAGATCCGGA
AGCGGCCTCTGATCGAGACAAACGGCGAAACCGGGGAGATCGTGTGGGATAAGGGCCGGGATTTTGCCAC
CGTGCGGAAAGTGCTGAGCATGCCCCAAGTGAATATCGTGAAAAAGACCGAGGTGCAGACAGGCGGCTTC
AGCAAAGAGTCTATCCTGCCCAAGAGGAACAGCGATAAGCTGATCGCCAGAAAGAAGGACTGGGACCCTA
AGAAGTACGGCGGCTTCGACAGCCCCACCGTGGCCTATTCTGTGCTGGTGGTGGCCAAAGTGGAAAAGGG
CAAGTCCAAGAAACTGAAGAGTGTGAAAGAGCTGCTGGGGATCACCATCATGGAAAGAAGCAGCTTCGAG
AAGAATCCCATCGACTTTCTGGAAGCCAAGGGCTACAAAGAAGTGAAAAAGGACCTGATCATCAAGCTGC
CTAAGTACTCCCTGTTCGAGCTGGAAAACGGCCGGAAGAGAATGCTGGCCTCTGCCGGCGAACTGCAGAA
GGGAAACGAACTGGCCCTGCCCTCCAAATATGTGAACTTCCTGTACCTGGCCAGCCACTATGAGAAGCTG
AAGGGCTCCCCCGAGGATAATGAGCAGAAACAGCTGTTTGTGGAACAGCACAAGCACTACCTGGACGAGA
TCATCGAGCAGATCAGCGAGTTCTCCAAGAGAGTGATCCTGGCCGACGCTAATCTGGACAAAGTGCTGTC
CGCCTACAACAAGCACCGGGATAAGCCCATCAGAGAGCAGGCCGAGAATATCATCCACCTGTTTACCCTG
ACCAATCTGGGAGCCCCTGCCGCCTTCAAGTACTTTGACACCACCATCGACCGGAAGAGGTACACCAGCA
CCAAAGAGGTGCTGGACGCCACCCTGATCCACCAGAGCATCACCGGCCTGTACGAGACACGGATCGACCT
GTCTCAGCTGGGAGGCGACAAAAGGCCGGCGGCCACGAAAAAGGCCGGCCAGGCAAAAAAGAAAAAGTAA
GAATTCCTAGAGCTCGCTGATCAGCCTCGACTGTGCCTTCTAGTTGCCAGCCATCTGTTGTTTGCCCCTC
CCCCGTGCCTTCCTTGACCCTGGAAGGTGCCACTCCCACTGTCCTTTCCTAATAAAATGAGGAAATTGCA
TCGCATTGTCTGAGTAGGTGTCATTCTATTCTGGGGGGTGGGGTGGGGCAGGACAGCAAGGGGGAGGATT
GGGAAGAGAATAGCAGGCATGCTGGGGAGCGGCCGCAGGAACCCCTAGTGATGGAGTTGGCCACTCCCTC
TCTGCGCGCTCGCTCGCTCACTGAGGCCGGGCGACCAAAGGTCGCCCGACGCCCGGGCTTTGCCCGGGCG
GCCTCAGTGAGCGAGCGAGCGCGCAGCTGCCTGCAGGGGCGCCTGATGCGGTATTTTCTCCTTACGCATC
TGTGCGGTATTTCACACCGCATA
[95 nt withheld, positions 5694-5788]
T
[46 nt withheld, positions 5790-5835]
C
[141 nt withheld, positions 5837-5977]
CCTTTGACGTTGGAGTCCACGTTCTTT
[37 nt withheld, positions 6005-6041]
ACTCTATCTCGGGCTATTCTTTTGATTTATAAGGGATTTTGCCGATTTCGGTCTATTGGTTAAAAAATGA
GCTGATTTAACAAAAATTTAACGCGAATTTTAACAAAATATTAACGTTTACAATTTTATGGTGCACTCTC
AGTACAATCTGCTCTGATGCCGCATAGTTAAGCCAGCCCCGACACCCGCCAACACCCGCTGACGCGCCCT
GACGGGCTTGTCTGCTCCCGGCATCCGCTTACAGACAAGCTGTGACCGTCTCCGGGAGCTGCATGTGTCA
GAGGTTTTCACCGTCATCACCGAAACGCGCGAGACGAAAGGGCCTCGTGATACGCCTATTTTTATAGGTT
AATGTCATGATAATAATGGTTTCTTAGACGTCAGGTGGCACTTTTCGGGGAAATGTGCGCGGAACCCCTA
TTTGTTTATTTTTCTAAATACATTCAAATATGTATCCGCTCATGAGACAATAACCCTGATAAATGCTTCA
ATAATATTGAAAAAGGAAGAGTATGAGTATTCAACATTTCCGTGTCGCCCTTATTCCCTTTTTTGCGGCA
TTTTGCCTTCCTGTTTTTGCTCACCCAGAAACGCTGGTGAAAGTAAAAGATGCTGAAGATCAGTTGGGTG
CACGAGTGGGTTACATCGAACTGGATCTCAACAGCGGTAAGATCCTTGAGAGTTTTCGCCCCGAAGAACG
TTTTCCAATGATGAGCACTTTTAAAGTTCTGCTATGTGGCGCGGTATTATCCCGTATTGACGCCGGGCAA
GAGCAACTCGGTCGCCGCATACACTATTCTCAGAATGACTTGGTTGAGTACTCACCAGTCACAGAAAAGC
ATCTTACGGATGGCATGACAGTAAGAGAATTATGCAGTGCTGCCATAACCATGAGTGATAACACTGCGGC
CAACTTACTTCTGACAACGATCGGAGGACCGAAGGAGCTAACCGCTTTTTTGCACAACATGGGGGATCAT
GTAACTCGCCTTGATCGTTGGGAACCGGAGCTGAATGAAGCCATACCAAACGACGAGCGTGACACCACGA
TGCCTGTAGCAATGGCAACAACGTTGCGCAAACTATTAACTGGCGAACTACTTACTCTAGCTTCCCGGCA
ACAATTAATAGACTGGATGGAGGCGGATAAAGTTGCAGGACCACTTCTGCGCTCGGCCCTTCCGGCTGGC
TGGTTTATTGCTGATAAATCTGGAGCCGGTGAGCGTGGAAGCCGCGGTATCATTGCAGCACTGGGGCCAG
ATGGTAAGCCCTCCCGTATCGTAGTTATCTACACGACGGGGAGTCAGGCAACTATGGATGAACGAAATAG
ACAGATCGCTGAGATAGGTGCCTCACTGATTAAGCATTGGTAACTGTCAGACCAAGTTTACTCATATATA
CTTTAGATTGATTTAAAACTTCATTTTTAATTTAAAAGGATCTAGGTGAAGATCCTTTTTGATAATCTCA
TGACCAAAATCCCTTAACGTGAGTTTTCGTTCCACTGAGCGTCAGACCCCGTAGAAAAGATCAAAGGATC
TTCTTGAGATCCTTTTTTTCTGCGCGTAATCTGCTGCTTGCAAACAAAAAAACCACCGCTACCAGCGGTG
GTTTGTTTGCCGGATCAAGAGCTACCAACTCTTTTTCCGAAGGTAACTGGCTTCAGCAGAGCGCAGATAC
CAAATACTGTTCTTCTAGTGTAGCCGTAGTTAGGCCACCACTTCAAGAACTCTGTAGCACCGCCTACATA
CCTCGCTCTGCTAATCCTGTTACCAGTGGCTGCTGCCAGTGGCGATAAGTCGTGTCTTACCGGGTTGGAC
TCAAGACGATAGTTACCGGATAAGGCGCAGCGGTCGGGCTGAACGGGGGGTTCGTGCACACAGCCCAGCT
TGGAGCGAACGACCTACACCGAACTGAGATACCTACAGCGTGAGCTATGAGAAAGCGCCACGCTTCCCGA
AGGGAGAAAGGCGGACAGGTATCCGGTAAGCGGCAGGGTCGGAACAGGAGAGCGCACGAGGGAGCTTCCA
GGGGGAAACGCCTGGTATCTTTATAGTCCTGTCGGGTTTCGCCACCTCTGACTTGAGCGTCGATTTTTGT
GATGCTCGTCAGGGGGGCGGAGCCTATGGAAAAACGCCAGCAACGCGGCCTTTTTACGGTTCCTGGCCTT
TTGCTGGCCTTTTGCTCACATGTGAGGGCCTATTTCCCATGATTCCTTCATATTTGCATATACGATACAA
GGCTGTTAGAGAGATAATTGGAATTAATTTGACTGTAAACACAAAGATATTAGTACAAAATACGTGACGT
AGAAAGTAATAATTTCTTGGGTAGTTTGCAGTTTTAAAATTATGTTTTAAAATGGACTATCATATGCTTA
CCGTAACTTGAAAGTATTTCGATTTCTTGGCTTTATATATCTTGTGGAAAGGACGAAACACCGTGATCCC
GGCTGGGTGGGCCGTTT
Features (pLannotate 1.2.2; 18 found; start..end, strand, type, name):
     79..122     +  misc_RNA       gRNA scaffold (fragment): guide RNA scaffold for the Streptococcus pyogenes CRISPR/Cas9 system
    169..454     +  enhancer       CMV enhancer: human cytomegalovirus immediate early enhancer; contains an 18-bp deletion relative to the standard CMV enhancer
    456..733     +  promoter       chicken β-actin promoter: No description available
    734..961     +  intron         hybrid intron: hybrid between chicken β-actin (CBA) and minute virus of mice (MMV) introns (Gray et al., 2011)
   1099..2700    +  CDS            Cas9(N): N-terminal portion of Streptococcus pyogenes Cas9 (Zetsche et al., 2015)
   2701..5199    +  CDS            Cas9(C): C-terminal portion of Streptococcus pyogenes Cas9 (Zetsche et al., 2015)
   5200..5247    +  CDS            nucleoplasmin NLS: bipartite nuclear localization signal from nucleoplasmin
   5281..5392    +  polyA_signal   bGH poly(A) signal: bovine growth hormone polyadenylation signal
   5497..5637    +  repeat_region  AAV2 ITR: inverted terminal repeat of adeno-associated virus serotype 2 inverted
   5642..5693    -  misc_feature   bom (fragment): basis of mobility region from pBR322
   5712..6167    +  rep_origin     f1 ori (sequence partly withheld): f1 bacteriophage origin of replication; arrow indicates direction of (+) strand synthesis
   6168..6217    -  misc_feature   bom (fragment): basis of mobility region from pBR322
   6319..6354    -  CDS            rop (fragment): Rop protein, which maintains plasmids at low copy number; rop
   6449..6553    +  promoter       AmpR promoter: bla
   6554..7414    +  CDS            AmpR: β-lactamase; bla; confers resistance to ampicillin, carbenicillin, and related antibiotics
   7585..8173    +  rep_origin     ori: high-copy-number ColE1/pMB1/pBR322/pUC origin of replication
   8235..8475    +  promoter       U6 promoter: RNA polymerase III promoter for human U6 snRNA
   8505..72      +  misc_RNA       gRNA scaffold (across the origin): guide RNA scaffold for the Streptococcus pyogenes CRISPR/Cas9 system
