[The description below was written by a language model from this plasmid's Addgene catalogue record and pLannotate feature annotations shown in this document.]
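Description:
pSOX13.1.0-gDNA is a pX330-based CRISPR/Cas9 expression plasmid for mammalian cells that delivers both Streptococcus pyogenes Cas9 and a single guide RNA directed against the human SOX13 locus. It is maintained in E. coli as a high-copy plasmid through a ColE1/pUC-type origin and is selected with ampicillin via the β-lactamase gene and its native promoter. An f1 phage origin is also present, along with short bom and rop fragments that are remnants of the backbone's pBR322 ancestry. A single AAV2 inverted terminal repeat is annotated downstream of the Cas9 cassette. With only one ITR detected, the record gives no indication that the plasmid is meant for AAV packaging.

The payload consists of two transcription units. The human U6 RNA polymerase III promoter drives the guide RNA: a 20-nucleotide SOX13-targeting spacer was inserted between the two BbsI sites, which were destroyed during cloning, directly upstream of the S. pyogenes gRNA scaffold. The scaffold annotation spans the numbering origin of the circular sequence. The depositor notes that the PAM listed with the guide sequence is part of the genomic target and was not cloned. Cas9 is expressed from a hybrid CBA-type promoter made up of the CMV enhancer, the chicken β-actin promoter and a hybrid intron. The annotation tool splits the Cas9 coding sequence into adjoining N- and C-terminal portions, which are contiguous and so appear to form one full-length reading frame. This is followed by a C-terminal nucleoplasmin nuclear localization signal and a bovine growth hormone polyadenylation signal.

The stated purpose is the creation of GFP fusion proteins. The plasmid itself carries no GFP sequence, so it presumably provides the targeted cut at SOX13 while the tag comes from a separate donor template that the record does not describe.
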