Addgene plasmid #132466: pSOX13.1.0-gDNA
Purpose: CRISPR/Cas9 plasmid to create GFP fusion proteins
Depositing lab: Kevin White. Depositing organization: University of Chicago.
Backbone
  Vector backbone: pX330
  Backbone manufacturer: addgene ID: 42230
  Vector type: CRISPR
Growth in bacteria
  Bacterial resistance: Ampicillin, 100 μg/mL
  Growth temperature: 37°C
  Growth strain: DH5alpha
  Copy number: High Copy
Gene/Insert
  Gene/Insert name: SOX13
  gRNA/shRNA sequence: TGATCCCGGCTGGGTGGGCC TGG
  Species: H. sapiens (human)
  Entrez Gene: SOX13 (a.k.a. ICA12, Sox-13)
  Cloning method: Restriction Enzyme; 5′ cloning site BbsI (destroyed during cloning); 3′ cloning site BbsI (destroyed during cloning)
Terms and licenses: Academic/Nonprofit Terms; Industry Terms: Not Available to Industry
Depositor comments: gRNA sequence also includes uncloned PAM after the space
How to cite: pSOX13.1.0-gDNA was a gift from Kevin White (Addgene plasmid # 132466 ; http://n2t.net/addgene:132466 ; RRID:Addgene_132466)
